Addgene plasmid #51808: KIAA-bio-His
Purpose: Expresses full-length Malectin precursor ectodomain in mammalian cells. C-terminal rat Cd4d3+4 tag, biotinylation sequence and His tag.
Depositing lab: Gavin Wright. Depositing organization: Wellcome Sanger Institute. Publication: A human platelet receptor protein microarray identifies FcepsilonR1alpha as an activating PEAR1 ligand. Sun Y, Vandenbriele C, Kauskot A, Verhamme P, Hoylaerts MF, Wright GJ. Mol Cell Proteomics. 2015 Feb 23. pii: mcp.M114.046946. 10.1074/mcp.M114.046946 PubMed 25713122.
Backbone
  Vector backbone: pTT3
  Backbone manufacturer: Yves Durocher, NRC
  Backbone size w/o insert (bp): 6618
  Total vector size (bp): 7448
  Modifications to backbone: Rat CD4 d3+4, enzymatic biotinylation sequence, linker and His tag (CD4d3+4-BioLHis).
  Vector type: Mammalian Expression
Growth in bacteria
  Bacterial resistance: Ampicillin, 100 μg/mL
  Growth temperature: 37°C
  Growth strain: Top10
  Copy number: High Copy
Gene/Insert
  Gene/Insert name: KIAA (alt names: KIAA0152; Malectin precursor)
  Species: H. sapiens (human)
  Insert size (bp): 830
  Entrez Gene: MLEC (a.k.a. KIAA0152)
  Promoter: CMV
  Tag / fusion protein: rat CD4 d3+4 (C terminal on backbone); enzymatic biotinylation sequence (C terminal on backbone); His tag (C terminal on backbone)
  Cloning method: Restriction Enzyme; 5′ cloning site NotI (not destroyed); 3′ cloning site AscI (not destroyed)
  Sequencing primers: 5′ CMV-fwd
Resource information
  A portion of this plasmid was derived from a plasmid made by: Insert was chemically synthesised.
Terms and licenses: Academic/Nonprofit Terms; Industry Terms: Not Available to Industry
Depositor comments: Article ref 31
How to cite: KIAA-bio-His was a gift from Gavin Wright (Addgene plasmid # 51808 ; http://n2t.net/addgene:51808 ; RRID:Addgene_51808)
