[The description below was written by a language model from this plasmid's Addgene catalogue record and pLannotate feature annotations shown in this document.]
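Description:
KIAA-bio-His is a mammalian expression plasmid built on the pTT3 backbone for producing the ectodomain of human malectin (MLEC, also known as KIAA0152) as a soluble, tagged recombinant protein. In bacteria it is maintained by a high-copy ColE1/pUC-type origin and selected with ampicillin through the β-lactamase gene. The backbone also carries a fragment of the Epstein-Barr virus oriP, which can support episomal maintenance of the plasmid in cells that supply EBNA1, a feature generally used to boost yields in transient transfection. Short lac, tet and bla fragments annotated upstream of the expression cassette appear to be cloning remnants rather than functional parts.

Expression is driven by the CMV immediate-early enhancer and promoter, followed by adenovirus-derived leader and splice elements and a chimeric intron fragment; the hit to adenovirus preterminal protein on the opposite strand most likely reflects this leader region rather than an intended coding sequence. The annotation also finds a partial match to a mouse immunoglobulin heavy-chain signal sequence just upstream of the insert. The chemically synthesised malectin fragment of about 830 bp sits between retained NotI and AscI sites and reads directly into rat CD4 domains 3 and 4, which span the numbering origin of the sequence. According to the catalogue entry, these are followed by an enzymatic biotinylation sequence, a linker and a His tag, although the feature table does not annotate those short tags. A rabbit β-globin polyadenylation signal terminates the transcript.

The tags allow purification via the His tag and site-specific biotinylation for oriented capture on streptavidin. The associated publication used such proteins in a human platelet receptor protein microarray to screen for extracellular receptor-ligand interactions.
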