Features (pLannotate 1.2.2; 19 found; start..end, strand, type, name):
    713..768     +  polyA_signal   β-globin poly(A) signal: rabbit β-globin polyadenylation signal (Gil and Proudfoot, 1987)
   1282..2963    -  rep_origin     oriP (fragment): Epstein-Barr virus oriP replication origin (Yates et al., 2000)
   3090..3194    +  promoter       AmpR promoter: bla
   3195..4055    +  CDS            AmpR: β-lactamase; bla; confers resistance to ampicillin, carbenicillin, and related antibiotics
   4226..4814    +  rep_origin     ori: high-copy-number ColE1/pMB1/pBR322/pUC origin of replication
   4997..5089    +  CDS            lacI (fragment): lac repressor; lacI; The lac repressor binds to the lac operator to inhibit transcription in E. coli. This inhibition can be relieved by adding lactose or isopropyl-β-D-thiogalactopyranoside (IPTG).
   5102..5123    +  protein_bind   CAP binding site: CAP binding activates transcription in the presence of cAMP. E. coli catabolite activator protein
   5138..5168    +  promoter       lac promoter: promoter for the E. coli lac operon
   5176..5192    +  protein_bind   lac operator: The lac repressor binds to the lac operator to inhibit transcription in E. coli. This inhibition can be relieved by adding lactose or isopropyl-β-D-thiogalactopyranoside (IPTG). lac repressor encoded by lacI
   5262..5278    +  promoter       tet promoter (fragment): E. coli promoter for tetracycline efflux protein gene
   5288..5313    -  CDS            bla(M) (fragment): β-lactamase lacking the signal sequence; bla(M); allows cytosolic expression of β-lactamase
   5487..5866    +  enhancer       CMV enhancer: human cytomegalovirus immediate early enhancer
   5868..6067    +  promoter       CMV promoter: human cytomegalovirus (CMV) immediate early promoter
   6135..6173    +  misc_feature   Ad SA (fragment): adenovirus major late transcript splice acceptor (Friedrich and Soriano, 1991)
   6206..6415    -  CDS            PTP (fragment): TERM_ADE02 - Experimental evidence at protein level: Swiss-Prot protein existence level 1. Protein covalently bound to the viral DNA that acts as a primer for viral genomic replication by DNA strand displacement. Assembles on the viral origin of replication in an initiation complex with viral polymerase, DBP, host NFIA and host POU2F1/OCT1. During initiation, the polymerase covalently couples the first dCTP with Ser- 580 of pTP. The terminal protein stimulates the template activity over 20 fold compared to protein-free templates. Neo-synthesized viral genomes are linked to two preterminal prot
   6446..6535    +  intron         chimeric intron (fragment): chimera between introns from adenovirus and immunoglobulin heavy chain genes
   6554..6600    +  CDS            IgH signal sequence (fragment): signal sequence from the mouse immunoglobulin heavy chain variable region
   6631..7440    +  CDS            MLEC (fragment): MLEC_HUMAN - Also known as KIAA0152. Experimental evidence at protein level: Swiss-Prot protein existence level 1. Carbohydrate-binding protein with a strong ligand preference for Glc2-N-glycan. May play a role in the early steps of protein N- glycosylation (By similarity). From Homo sapiens (Human).
   7441..553     +  CDS            Cd4 (fragment) (across the origin): CD4_RAT - Experimental evidence at protein level: Swiss-Prot protein existence level 1. Integral membrane glycoprotein that plays an essential role in the immune response and serves multiple functions in responses against both external and internal offenses. In T-cells, functions primarily as a coreceptor for MHC class II molecule:peptide complex. The antigens presented by class II peptides are derived from extracellular proteins while class I peptides are derived from cytosolic proteins. Interacts simultaneously with the T-cell receptor (TCR) and the MHC class II presented by antigen presenti
>Addgene plasmid #51808 | KIAA-bio-His | depositor full sequence | sequence record 79531 | KIAA-bio-His sequence 7448 bps
GTCGACCTCCATCACGGCCTATAAGAGTGAGGGGGAGTCAGCGGAGTTCTCCTTCCCACTCAACCTTGGA
GAGGAAAGCCTGCAGGGAGAGTTGAGATGGAAGGCAGAGAAGGCTCCTTCTTCCCAGTCCTGGATCACCT
TCTCCCTAAAGAACCAAAAGGTGTCTGTGCAGAAGTCTACTAGCAACCCCAAGTTCCAGCTGTCCGAAAC
GCTCCCACTCACCCTTCAGATACCCCAGGTCTCCCTTCAGTTTGCTGGTTCTGGCAACCTGACCCTGACT
CTGGACAGAGGGATACTGTATCAGGAAGTGAACCTGGTGGTGATGAAAGTGACTCAGCCCGACAGCAACA
CTTTGACCTGTGAGGTGATGGGACCCACCTCACCCAAGATGAGACTGATCTTGAAGCAGGAGAATCAGGA
GGCCAGGGTCTCCAGGCAGGAGAAAGTGATTCAAGTGCAGGCCCCTGAAGCAGGGGTGTGGCAATGTCTA
CTGAGTGAAGGTGAAGAGGTCAAGATGGACTCCAAGATCCAGGTTTTATCCAAAGGGTTGAATTCCGGCA
GCCTGCACCACATCCTGGACGCCCAGAAGATGCTGTGGAACCACAGGGACAGGAACCTGCCTCCTCTGGC
CCCTCTGGGCCCCCACCACCATCACCACCATTGAGTCTAGACACGTGATTAATTAAGGATCCCCCGACCT
CGACCTCTGGCTAATAAAGGAAATTTATTTTCATTGCAATAGTGTGTTGGAATTTTTTGTGTCTCTCACT
CGGAAGGACATATGGGAGGGCAAATCATTTGGTCGAGATCCCTCGGAGATCTCTAGCTAGAGGATCGATC
CCCGCCCCGGACGAACTAAACCTGACTACGACATCTCTGCCCCTTCTTCGCGGGGCAGTGCATGTAATCC
CTTCAGTTGGTTGGTACAACTTGCCAACTGGGCCCTGTTCCACATGTGACACGGGGGGGGACCAAACACA
AAGGGGTTCTCTGACTGTAGTTGACATCCTTATAAATGGATGTGCACATTTGCCAACACTGAGTGGCTTT
CATCCTGGAGCAGACTTTGCAGTCTGTGGACTGCAACACAACATTGCCTTTATGTGTAACTCTTGGCTGA
AGCTCTTACACCAATGCTGGGGGACATGTACCTCCCAGGGGCCCAGGAAGACTACGGGAGGCTACACCAA
CGTCAATCAGAGGGGCCTGTGTAGCTACCGATAAGCGGACCCTCAAGAGGGCATTAGCAATAGTGTTTAT
AAGGCCCCCTTGTTAACCCTAAACGGGTAGCATATGCTTCCCGGGTAGTAGTATATACTATCCAGACTAA
CCCTAATTCAATAGCATATGTTACCCAACGGGAAGCATATGCTATCGAATTAGGGTTAGTAAAAGGGTCC
TAAGGAACAGCGATATCTCCCACCCCATGAGCTGTCACGGTTTTATTTACATGGGGTCAGGATTCCACGA
GGGTAGTGAACCATTTTAGTCACAAGGGCAGTGGCTGAAGATCAAGGAGCGGGCAGTGAACTCTCCTGAA
TCTTCGCCTGCTTCTTCATTCTCCTTCGTTTAGCTAATAGAATAACTGCTGAGTTGTGAACAGTAAGGTG
TATGTGAGGTGCTCGAAAACAAGGTTTCAGGTGACGCCCCCAGAATAAAATTTGGACGGGGGGTTCAGTG
GTGGCATTGTGCTATGACACCAATATAACCCTCACAAACCCCTTGGGCAATAAATACTAGTGTAGGAATG
AAACATTCTGAATATCTTTAACAATAGAAATCCATGGGGTGGGGACAAGCCGTAAAGACTGGATGTCCAT
CTCACACGAATTTATGGCTATGGGCAACACATAATCCTAGTGCAATATGATACTGGGGTTATTAAGATGT
GTCCCAGGCAGGGACCAAGACAGGTGAACCATGTTGTTACACTCTATTTGTAACAAGGGGAAAGAGAGTG
GACGCCGACAGCAGCGGACTCCACTGGTTGTCTCTAACACCCCCGAAAATTAAACGGGGCTCCACGCCAA
TGGGGCCCATAAACAAAGACAAGTGGCCACTCTTTTTTTTGAAATTGTGGAGTGGGGGCACGCGTCAGCC
CCCACACGCCGCCCTGCGGTTTTGGACTGTAAAATAAGGGTGTAATAACTTGGCTGATTGTAACCCCGCT
AACCACTGCGGTCAAACCACTTGCCCACAAAACCACTAATGGCACCCCGGGGAATACCTGCATAAGTAGG
TGGGCGGGCCAAGATAGGGGCGCGATTGCTGCGATCTGGAGGACAAATTACACACACTTGCGCCTGAGCG
CCAAGCACAGGGTTGTTGGTCCTCATATTCACGAGGTCGCTGAGAGCACGGTGGGCTAATGTTGCCATGG
GTAGCATATACTACCCAAATATCTGGATAGCATATGCTATCCTAATCTATATCTGGGTAGCATAGGCTAT
CCTAATCTATATCTGGGTAGCATATGCTATCCTAATCTATATCTGGGTAGTATATGCTATCCTAATTTAT
ATCTGGGTAGCATAGGCTATCCTAATCTATATCTGGGTAGCATATGCTATCCTAATCTATATCTGGGTAG
TATATGCTATCCTAATCTGTATCCGGGTAGCATATGCTATCCTAATAGAGATTAGGGTAGTATATGCTAT
CCTAATTTATATCTGGGTAGCATATACTACCCAAATATCTGGATAGCATATGCTATCCTAATCTATATCT
GGGTAGCATATGCTATCCTAATCTATATCTGGGTAGCATAGGCTATCCTAATCTATATCTGGGTAGCATA
TGCTATCCTAATCTATATCTGGGTAGTATATGCTATCCTAATTTATATCTGGGTAGCATAGGCTATCCTA
ATCTATATCTGGGTAGCATATGCTATCCTAATCTATATCTGGGTAGTATATGCTATCCTAATCTGTATCC
GGGTAGCATATGCTATCCTCATGATAAGCTGTCAAACATGAGAATTTTCTTGAAGACGAAAGGGCCTCGT
GATACGCCTATTTTTATAGGTTAATGTCATGATAATAATGGTTTCTTAGACGTCAGGTGGCACTTTTCGG
GGAAATGTGCGCGGAACCCCTATTTGTTTATTTTTCTAAATACATTCAAATATGTATCCGCTCATGAGAC
AATAACCCTGATAAATGCTTCAATAATATTGAAAAAGGAAGAGTATGAGTATTCAACATTTCCGTGTCGC
CCTTATTCCCTTTTTTGCGGCATTTTGCCTTCCTGTTTTTGCTCACCCAGAAACGCTGGTGAAAGTAAAA
GATGCTGAAGATCAGTTGGGTGCACGAGTGGGTTACATCGAACTGGATCTCAACAGCGGTAAGATCCTTG
AGAGTTTTCGCCCCGAAGAACGTTTTCCAATGATGAGCACTTTTAAAGTTCTGCTATGTGGCGCGGTATT
ATCCCGTGTTGACGCCGGGCAAGAGCAACTCGGTCGCCGCATACACTATTCTCAGAATGACTTGGTTGAG
TACTCACCAGTCACAGAAAAGCATCTTACGGATGGCATGACAGTAAGAGAATTATGCAGTGCTGCCATAA
CCATGAGTGATAACACTGCGGCCAACTTACTTCTGACAACGATCGGAGGACCGAAGGAGCTAACCGCTTT
TTTGCACAACATGGGGGATCATGTAACTCGCCTTGATCGTTGGGAACCGGAGCTGAATGAAGCCATACCA
AACGACGAGCGTGACACCACGATGCCTGCAGCAATGGCAACAACGTTGCGCAAACTATTAACTGGCGAAC
TACTTACTCTAGCTTCCCGGCAACAATTAATAGACTGGATGGAGGCGGATAAAGTTGCAGGACCACTTCT
GCGCTCGGCCCTTCCGGCTGGCTGGTTTATTGCTGATAAATCTGGAGCCGGTGAGCGTGGGTCTCGCGGT
ATCATTGCAGCACTGGGGCCAGATGGTAAGCCCTCCCGTATCGTAGTTATCTACACGACGGGGAGTCAGG
CAACTATGGATGAACGAAATAGACAGATCGCTGAGATAGGTGCCTCACTGATTAAGCATTGGTAACTGTC
AGACCAAGTTTACTCATATATACTTTAGATTGATTTAAAACTTCATTTTTAATTTAAAAGGATCTAGGTG
AAGATCCTTTTTGATAATCTCATGACCAAAATCCCTTAACGTGAGTTTTCGTTCCACTGAGCGTCAGACC
CCGTAGAAAAGATCAAAGGATCTTCTTGAGATCCTTTTTTTCTGCGCGTAATCTGCTGCTTGCAAACAAA
AAAACCACCGCTACCAGCGGTGGTTTGTTTGCCGGATCAAGAGCTACCAACTCTTTTTCCGAAGGTAACT
GGCTTCAGCAGAGCGCAGATACCAAATACTGTTCTTCTAGTGTAGCCGTAGTTAGGCCACCACTTCAAGA
ACTCTGTAGCACCGCCTACATACCTCGCTCTGCTAATCCTGTTACCAGTGGCTGCTGCCAGTGGCGATAA
GTCGTGTCTTACCGGGTTGGACTCAAGACGATAGTTACCGGATAAGGCGCAGCGGTCGGGCTGAACGGGG
GGTTCGTGCACACAGCCCAGCTTGGAGCGAACGACCTACACCGAACTGAGATACCTACAGCGTGAGCTAT
GAGAAAGCGCCACGCTTCCCGAAGGGAGAAAGGCGGACAGGTATCCGGTAAGCGGCAGGGTCGGAACAGG
AGAGCGCACGAGGGAGCTTCCAGGGGGAAACGCCTGGTATCTTTATAGTCCTGTCGGGTTTCGCCACCTC
TGACTTGAGCGTCGATTTTTGTGATGCTCGTCAGGGGGGCGGAGCCTATGGAAAAACGCCAGCAACGCGG
CCTTTTTACGGTTCCTGGCCTTTTGCTGGCCTTTTGCTCACATGTTCTTTCCTGCGTTATCCCCTGATTC
TGTGGATAACCGTATTACCGCCTTTGAGTGAGCTGATACCGCTCGCCGCAGCCGAACGACCGAGCGCAGC
GAGTCAGTGAGCGAGGAAGCGGAAGAGCGCCCAATACGCAAACCGCCTCTCCCCGCGCGTTGGCCGATTC
ATTAATGCAGCTGGCACGACAGGTTTCCCGACTGGAAAGCGGGCAGTGAGCGCAACGCAATTAATGTGAG
TTAGCTCACTCATTAGGCACCCCAGGCTTTACACTTTATGCTTCCGGCTCGTATGTTGTGTGGAATTGTG
AGCGGATAACAATTTCACACAGGAAACAGCTATGACCATGATTACGCCAAGCTCTAGCTAGAGGTCGACC
AATTCTCATGTTTGACAGCTTATCATCGCAGATCCGGGCAACGTTGTTGCCATTGCTGCAGGCGCAGAAC
TGGTAGGTATGGAAGATCTATACATTGAATCAATATTGGCAATTAGCCATATTAGTCATTGGTTATATAG
CATAAATCAATATTGGCTATTGGCCATTGCATACGTTGTATCTATATCATAATATGTACATTTATATTGG
CTCATGTCCAATATGACCGCCATGTTGACATTGATTATTGACTAGTTATTAATAGTAATCAATTACGGGG
TCATTAGTTCATAGCCCATATATGGAGTTCCGCGTTACATAACTTACGGTAAATGGCCCGCCTGGCTGAC
CGCCCAACGACCCCCGCCCATTGACGTCAATAATGACGTATGTTCCCATAGTAACGCCAATAGGGACTTT
CCATTGACGTCAATGGGTGGAGTATTTACGGTAAACTGCCCACTTGGCAGTACATCAAGTGTATCATATG
CCAAGTCCGCCCCCTATTGACGTCAATGACGGTAAATGGCCCGCCTGGCATTATGCCCAGTACATGACCT
TACGGGACTTTCCTACTTGGCAGTACATCTACGTATTAGTCATCGCTATTACCATGGTGATGCGGTTTTG
GCAGTACACCAATGGGCGTGGATAGCGGTTTGACTCACGGGGATTTCCAAGTCTCCACCCCATTGACGTC
AATGGGAGTTTGTTTTGGCACCAAAATCAACGGGACTTTCCAAAATGTCGTAATAACCCCGCCCCGTTGA
CGCAAATGGGCGGTAGGCGTGTACGGTGGGAGGTCTATATAAGCAGAGCTCGTTTAGTGAACCGTCAGAT
CCTCACTCTCTTCCGCATCGCTGTCTGCGAGGGCCAGCTGTTGGGCTCGCGGTTGAGGACAAACTCTTCG
CGGTCTTTCCAGTACTCTTGGATCGGAAACCCGTCGGCCTCCGAACGGTACTCCGCCACCGAGGGACCTG
AGCGAGTCCGCATCGACCGGATCGGAAAACCTCTCGAGAAAGGCGTCTAACCAGTCACAGTCGCAAGGTA
GGCTGAGCACCGTGGCGGGCGGCAGCGGGTGGCGGTCGGGGTTGTTTCTGGCGGAGGTGCTGCTGATGAT
GTAATTAAAGTAGGCGGTCTTGAGACGGCGGATGGTCGAGGTGAGGTGTGGCAGGCTTGAGATCCAGCTG
TTGGGGTGAGTACTCCCTCTCAAAAGCGGGCATTACTTCTGCGCTAAGATTGTCAGTTTCCAAAAACGAG
GAGGATTTGATATTCACCTGGCCCGATCTGGCCATACACTTGAGTGACAATGACATCCACTTTGCCTTTC
TCTCCACAGGTGTCCACTCCCAGGTCCAAGTTTAAACTGCGGCCGCCACCATGGTCGGAGCCTGGGCCGT
GGAAGGCACAGCCGTGGCCCTGCTGAGACTGCTGCTGCTCCTGCTGCCTCCTGCCATCAGAGGCCCTGGA
CTGGGAGTGGCTGGCGTGGCTGGTGCTGCTGGCGCCGGACTGCCTGAGAGCGTGATTTGGGCTGTCAATG
CCGGCGGAGAGGCCCACGTGGATGTGCACGGCATCCACTTCCGGAAGGACCCCCTGGAAGGCAGAGTGGG
CAGAGCCAGCGACTACGGCATGAAGCTGCCCATCCTGCGGAGCAACCCCGAGGACCAGATCCTGTACCAG
ACCGAGCGGTACAACGAGGAAACCTTCGGCTACGAGGTGCCCATCAAAGAGGAAGGCGACTACGTCCTGG
TGCTGAAGTTCGCCGAGGTGTACTTCGCCCAGAGCCAGCAGAAAGTGTTCGACGTGCGGCTGAACGGCCA
CGTGGTGGTCAAGGACCTGGACATCTTCGACAGAGTGGGCCACAGCACCGCCCACGACGAGATCATCCCC
ATGAGCATCCGGAAGGGCAAGCTGTCTGTGCAGGGCGAGGTGTCCACCTTCACCGGCAAGCTGTACATCG
AGTTCGTGAAGGGCTACTACGACAACCCCAAAGTGTGCGCCCTGTACATCATGGCCGGCACCGTGGACGA
TGTGCCCAAGCTGCAGCCCCACCCCGGCCTGGAAAAGAAAGAGGAAGAAGAAGAAGAGGAAGAATACGAC
GAGGGCAGCAACCTGAAGAAGCAGACCAACAAGAACCGGGTGCAGAGCGGCCCCAGAACCCCCAACCCCT
ACGCCAGCGACAACAGCTCTGGCGCGCC
