>Addgene plasmid #51808 | KIAA-bio-His | addgene partial sequence | sequence record 94567 | pMT2-F 5'-TTGCCTTTCTCTCCACAGGT-3'
CTGCGGCCGCCACCATGGTCGGAGCCTGGGCCGTGGAAGGCACAGCCGTGGCCCTGCTTAGACTGCTGCT
GCTCCTGCTGCCTCCTGCCATCAGAGGCCCTGGACTGGGAGTGGCTGGCGTGGCTGGTGCTGCTGGCGCC
GGACTGCCTGAGAGCGTGATTTGGGCTGTCAATGCCGGCGGAGAGGCCCACGTGGATGTGCACGGCATCC
ACTTCCGGAAGGACCCCCTGGAAGGCAGAGTGGGCAGAGCCAGCGACTACGGCATGAAGCTGCCCATCCT
GCGGAGCAACCCCGAGGACCAGATCCTGTACCAGACCGAGCGGTACAACGAGGAAACCTTCGGCTACGAG
GTGCCCATCAAAGAGGAAGGCGACTACGTCCTGGTGCTGAAGTTCGCCGAGGTGTACTTCGCCCAGAGCC
AGCAGAAAGTGTTCGACGTGCGGCTGAACGGCCACGTGGTGGTCAAGGACCTGGACATCTTCGACAGAGT
GGGCCACAGCACCGCCCACGACGAGATCATCCCCATGAGCATCCGGAAGGGCAAGCTGTCTGTGCAGGGC
GAGGTGTCCACCTTCACCGGCAAGCTGTACATCGAGTTCGTGAAGGGCTACTACGACAACCCCAAAGTGT
GCGCCCTGTACATCATGGCCGGCACCGTGGACGATGTGCCCAAGCTGCAGCCCCACCCCGGCCTGGAAAA
GAAAGAGGAAGAAGAAGAAGAGGAAGAATACGACGAGGGCAGCAACCTGAAGAAGCAGACCAACAAG
