>Addgene plasmid #51808 | KIAA-bio-His | addgene partial sequence | sequence record 94789 | rb_glob_PA_term-R 5'-CCCATATGTCCTTCCGAGTG-3'
AATAAATTTCCTTTATTAGCCAGAGGTCGAGGTCGGGGGATCCTTAATTAATCACGTGTCTAGACTCAAT
GGTGGTGATGGTGGTGGGGGCCCAGAGGGGCCAGAGGAGGCAGGTTCCTGTCCCTGTGGTTCCACAGCAT
CTTCTGGGCGTCCAGGATGTGGTGCAGGCTGCCGGAATTCAACCCTTTGGATAAAACCTGGATCTTGGAG
TCCATCTTGACCTCTTCACCTTCACTCAGTAGACATTGCCACACCCCTGCTTCAGGGGCCTGCACTTGAA
TCACTTTCTCCTGCCTGGAGACCCTGGCCTCCTGATTCTCCTGCTTCAAGATCAGTCTCATCTTGGGTGA
GGTGGGTCCCATCACCTCACAGGTCAAAGTGTTGCTGTCGGGCTGAGTCACTTTCATCACCACCAGGTTC
ACTTCCTGATACAGTATCCCTCTGTCCAGAGTCAGGGTCAGGTTGCCAGAACCAGCAAACTGAAGGGAGA
CCTGGGGTATCTGAAGGGTGAGTGGGAGCGTTTCGGACAGCTGGAACTTGGGGTTGCTAGTAGACTTCTG
CACAGACACCTTTTGGTTCTTTAGGGAGAAGGTGATCCAGGACTGGGAAGAAGGAGCCTTCTCTGCCTTC
CATCTCAACTCTCCCTGCAGGCTTTCCTCTCCAAGGTTGAGTGGGAAGGAGAACTCCGCTGACTCCCCCT
CACTCTTATAGGCCGTGATGGAGGTCGACGGCGCGCCAGAGCTGTTGTCGCTGGCGTAGGGG
